Addgene plasmid #139809: pFUW-tetO-Bcl11a
Purpose: doxycycline-inducible expression of human Bcl11a in mammalian cells
Depositing lab: Filipe Pereira. Depositing organization: Lund University. Publication: Direct reprogramming of fibroblasts into antigen-presenting dendritic cells. Rosa FF, Pires CF, Kurochkin I, Ferreira AG, Gomes AM, Palma LG, Shaiv K, Solanas L, Azenha C, Papatsenko D, Schulz O, Reis e Sousa C, Pereira CF. Sci Immunol. 2018 Dec 7;3(30). pii: 3/30/eaau4292. doi: 10.1126/sciimmunol.aau4292. PubMed 30530727.
Backbone
  Vector backbone: pFUW-tetO
  Vector type: Mammalian Expression, Lentiviral
Growth in bacteria
  Bacterial resistance: Ampicillin, 100 μg/mL
  Growth temperature: 37°C
  Growth strain: NEB Stable
  Copy number: High Copy
Gene/Insert
  Gene/Insert name: BCL11a
  Species: H. sapiens (human)
  Insert size (bp): 2322
  GenBank ID: BC021098.1
  Entrez Gene: BCL11A (a.k.a. CTIP1, DILOS, EVI9, HBFQTL5, SMARCM1, ZNF856)
  Promoter: TRE-mCMV
  Cloning method: Restriction Enzyme; 5′ cloning site EcoRI (unknown if destroyed); 3′ cloning site EcoRI (unknown if destroyed)
  Sequencing primers: 5′ TCCACGCTGTTTTGACCTCC
Terms and licenses: Academic/Nonprofit Terms; Industry Terms: Not Available to Industry
How to cite: pFUW-tetO-Bcl11a was a gift from Filipe Pereira (Addgene plasmid # 139809 ; http://n2t.net/addgene:139809 ; RRID:Addgene_139809)
