[The description below was written by a language model from this plasmid's Addgene catalogue record and pLannotate feature annotations shown in this document.]
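Description:
pFUW-tetO-Bcl11a is a lentiviral transfer plasmid (about 10.7 kb) built on the pFUW-tetO backbone for doxycycline-inducible expression of BCL11A in mammalian cells. It is propagated in E. coli as a high-copy plasmid through a ColE1/pUC-type origin with ampicillin selection (AmpR), and it also carries an f1 phage origin. Outside the viral region there is an SV40/EM7-driven BleoR cassette with an SV40 poly(A) signal, which could confer Zeocin resistance in bacteria or in transfected cells. Because it lies outside the LTRs, it would not be carried into transduced cells.

The viral genome is transcribed from a CMV enhancer/promoter fused to a truncated HIV-1 5' LTR, an arrangement typical of Tat-independent packaging. This is followed by the Ψ packaging signal with a gag fragment, the RRE for Rev-dependent export, and the cPPT/CTS. The internal expression cassette consists of a tetracycline response element with seven tetO copies upstream of a minimal CMV promoter (TRE-mCMV). This drives the roughly 2.3 kb BCL11A coding sequence, which was cloned between EcoRI sites. The catalogue lists the insert as human, whereas the automated annotation matched it to the closely related mouse protein entry. A WPRE downstream enhances transcript expression, and the cassette ends with a truncated 3' LTR followed by a bGH poly(A) signal.

The TRE is silent on its own, so induction requires a tetracycline-controlled transactivator such as rtTA supplied from a separate construct; none is annotated here. BCL11A is a zinc-finger transcription factor involved in lymphopoiesis. The plasmid was deposited with a study on direct reprogramming of fibroblasts into antigen-presenting dendritic cells, but the record does not say what part BCL11A played in that work.
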