Features (pLannotate 1.2.2; 32 found; start..end, strand, type, name):
      7..107     +  CDS            Rev (fragment): human immunodeficiency virus 1 (HIV-1) Rev protein; rev; enhances nuclear export of unspliced and incompletely spliced viral mRNAs
    157..274     +  misc_feature   cPPT/CTS: central polypurine tract and central termination sequence of HIV-1
    331..601     +  protein_bind   tetracycline response element: contains seven copies of the tetracycline operator tetO tetracycline repressor TetR
    612..629     +  misc_feature   MCS (fragment): pUC18/19 multiple cloning site
    634..672     +  promoter       minimal CMV promoter: human cytomegalovirus (CMV) immediate early promoter
    790..3108    +  CDS            Bcl11a: BC11A_MOUSE - Also known as Ctip1, Evi9, Kiaa1809. Experimental evidence at protein level: Swiss-Prot protein existence level 1. Transcription factor (By similarity). Associated with the BAF SWI/SNF chromatin remodeling complex (PubMed:23644491). Binds to the 5'-TGACCA-3' sequence motif in regulatory regions of target genes (By similarity). May play a role in hematopoiesis (PubMed:10757802). Essential factor in lymphopoiesis, required for B-cell formation in fetal liver (PubMed:12717432). May function as a modulator of the transcriptional repression activity of NR2F2 (PubMed:10744719). From Mu
   3118..3136    +  misc_feature   MCS (fragment): pBluescript multiple cloning site
   3136..3724    +  misc_feature   WPRE: woodchuck hepatitis virus posttranscriptional regulatory element
   3661..4242    +  CDS            nef (fragment): NEF_HV1H2 - Experimental evidence at protein level: Swiss-Prot protein existence level 1. Extracellular Nef protein targets CD4(+) T-lymphocytes for apoptosis by interacting with CXCR4 surface receptors. From Human immunodeficiency virus type 1 group M subtype B (isolate HXB2) (HIV-1).
   4249..4429    +  LTR            5' LTR (truncated): truncated 5' long terminal repeat (LTR) from HIV-1
   4461..4685    +  polyA_signal   bGH poly(A) signal: bovine growth hormone polyadenylation signal
   4689..4710    +  promoter       SV40 promoter (fragment): SV40 enhancer and early promoter
   4731..5159    +  rep_origin     f1 ori (sequence partly withheld): f1 bacteriophage origin of replication; arrow indicates direction of (+) strand synthesis
   5173..5502    +  promoter       SV40 promoter: SV40 enhancer and early promoter
   5550..5597    +  promoter       EM7 promoter: synthetic bacterial promoter&nbsp
   5616..5990    +  CDS            BleoR: antibiotic-binding protein; Sh ble from Streptoalloteichus hindustanus; confers resistance to bleomycin, phleomycin, and Zeocin™
   6000..6125    +  CDS            ble (fragment): BLE_KLEPN - Experimental evidence at protein level: Swiss-Prot protein existence level 1. Binding protein with a strong affinity to the bleomycin family of antibiotics. Binds to CL990; an antimitotic-antibiotic compound. From Klebsiella pneumoniae.
   6120..6241    +  polyA_signal   SV40 poly(A) signal: SV40 polyadenylation signal
   6312..6334    -  protein_bind   lac operator (fragment): The lac repressor binds to the lac operator to inhibit transcription in E. coli. This inhibition can be relieved by adding lactose or isopropyl-β-D-thiogalactopyranoside (IPTG). lac repressor encoded by lacI
   6338..6368    -  promoter       lac promoter: promoter for the E. coli lac operon
   6383..6404    -  protein_bind   CAP binding site: CAP binding activates transcription in the presence of cAMP. E. coli catabolite activator protein
   6417..6509    -  CDS            lacI (fragment): lac repressor; lacI; The lac repressor binds to the lac operator to inhibit transcription in E. coli. This inhibition can be relieved by adding lactose or isopropyl-β-D-thiogalactopyranoside (IPTG).
   6692..7280    -  rep_origin     ori: high-copy-number ColE1/pMB1/pBR322/pUC origin of replication
   7451..8311    -  CDS            AmpR: β-lactamase; bla; confers resistance to ampicillin, carbenicillin, and related antibiotics
   8312..8416    -  promoter       AmpR promoter: bla
   8475..8527    -  misc_feature   bom (fragment): basis of mobility region from pBR322
   8682..9061    +  enhancer       CMV enhancer: human cytomegalovirus immediate early enhancer
   9062..9261    +  promoter       CMV promoter: human cytomegalovirus (CMV) immediate early promoter
   9279..9459    +  LTR            5' LTR (truncated): truncated 5' long terminal repeat (LTR) from HIV-1
   9506..9631    +  misc_feature   HIV-1 Ψ: packaging signal of human immunodeficiency virus type 1
   9615..9978    +  CDS            HIV-1 gag (fragment): gag protein from human immunodeficiency virus 1; gag
  10124..10357   +  misc_feature   RRE: The Rev response element (RRE) of HIV-1 allows for Rev-dependent mRNA export from the nucleus to the cytoplasm.
>Addgene plasmid #139809 | pFUW-tetO-Bcl11a | addgene full sequence | sequence record 311634 | Addgene NGS Result
TTTCAGACCCACCTCCCAACCCCGAGGGGACCCGACAGGCCCGAAGGAATAGAAGAAGAAGGTGGAGAGA
GAGACAGAGACAGATCCATTCGATTAGTGAACGGATCGGCACTGCGTGCGCCAATTCTGCAGACAAATGG
CAGTATTCATCCACAATTTTAAAAGAAAAGGGGGGATTGGGGGGTACAGTGCAGGGGAAAGAATAGTAGA
CATAATAGCAACAGACATACAAACTAAAGAATTACAAAAACAAATTACAAAAATTCAAAATTTTCGGGTT
TATTACAGGGACAGCAGAGATCCAGTTTGGTTAGATCTCGAGTTTACCACTCCCTATCAGTGATAGAGAA
AAGTGAAAGTCGAGTTTACCACTCCCTATCAGTGATAGAGAAAAGTGAAAGTCGAGTTTACCACTCCCTA
TCAGTGATAGAGAAAAGTGAAAGTCGAGTTTACCACTCCCTATCAGTGATAGAGAAAAGTGAAAGTCGAG
TTTACCACTCCCTATCAGTGATAGAGAAAAGTGAAAGTCGAGTTTACCACTCCCTATCAGTGATAGAGAA
AAGTGAAAGTCGAGTTTACCACTCCCTATCAGTGATAGAGAAAAGTGAAAGTCGAGCTCGGTACCCGGGT
CGAGGTAGGCGTGTACGGTGGGAGGCCTATATAAGCAGAGCTCGTTTAGTGAACCGTCAGATCGCCTGGA
GACGCCATCCACGCTGTTTTGACCTCCATAGAAGACACCGGGACCGATCCAGCCTCCGCGGCCCCGAATT
CACCGGTTCTAGAGCTAGCATGTCTCGCCGCAAGCAAGGCAAACCCCAGCACTTAAGCAAACGGGAATTC
TCGCCCGAGCCTCTTGAAGCCATTCTTACAGATGATGAACCAGACCACGGCCCGTTGGGAGCTCCAGAAG
GGGATCATGACCTCCTCACCTGTGGGCAGTGCCAGATGAACTTCCCATTGGGGGACATTCTTATTTTTAT
CGAGCACAAACGGAAACAATGCAATGGCAGCCTCTGCTTAGAAAAAGCTGTGGATAAGCCACCTTCCCCT
TCACCAATCGAGATGAAAAAAGCATCCAATCCCGTGGAGGTTGGCATCCAGGTCACGCCAGAGGATGACG
ATTGTTTATCAACGTCATCTAGAGGAATTTGCCCCAAACAGGAACACATAGCAGATAAACTTCTGCACTG
GAGGGGCCTCTCCTCCCCTCGTTCTGCACATGGAGCTCTAATCCCCACGCCTGGGATGAGTGCAGAATAT
GCCCCGCAGGGTATTTGTAAAGATGAGCCCAGCAGCTACACATGTACAACTTGCAAACAGCCATTCACCA
GTGCATGGTTTCTCTTGCAACACGCACAGAACACTCATGGATTAAGAATCTACTTAGAAAGCGAACACGG
AAGTCCCCTGACCCCGCGGGTTGGTATCCCTTCAGGACTAGGTGCAGAATGTCCTTCCCAGCCACCTCTC
CATGGGATTCATATTGCAGACAATAACCCCTTTAACCTGCTAAGAATACCAGGATCAGTATCGAGAGAGG
CTTCCGGCCTGGCAGAAGGGCGCTTTCCACCCACTCCCCCCCTGTTTAGTCCACCACCGAGACATCACTT
GGACCCCCACCGCATAGAGCGCCTGGGGGCGGAAGAGATGGCCCTGGCCACCCATCACCCGAGTGCCTTT
GACAGGGTGCTGCGGTTGAATCCAATGGCTATGGAGCCTCCCGCCATGGATTTCTCTAGGAGACTTAGAG
AGCTGGCAGGGAACACGTCTAGCCCACCGCTGTCCCCAGGCCGGCCCAGCCCTATGCAAAGGTTACTGCA
ACCATTCCAGCCAGGTAGCAAGCCGCCCTTCCTGGCGACGCCCCCCCTCCCTCCTCTGCAATCCGCCCCT
CCTCCCTCCCAGCCCCCGGTCAAGTCCAAGTCATGCGAGTTCTGCGGCAAGACGTTCAAATTTCAGAGCA
ACCTGGTGGTGCACCGGCGCAGCCACACGGGCGAGAAGCCCTACAAGTGCAACCTGTGCGACCACGCGTG
CACCCAGGCCAGCAAGCTGAAGCGCCACATGAAGACGCACATGCACAAATCGTCCCCCATGACGGTCAAG
TCCGACGACGGTCTCTCCACCGCCAGCTCCCCGGAACCCGGCACCAGCGACTTGGTGGGCAGCGCCAGCA
GCGCGCTCAAGTCCGTGGTGGCCAAGTTCAAGAGCGAGAACGACCCCAACCTGATCCCGGAGAACGGGGA
CGAGGAGGAAGAGGAGGACGACGAGGAAGAGGAAGAAGAGGAGGAAGAGGAGGAGGAGGAGCTGACGGAG
AGCGAGAGGGTGGACTACGGCTTCGGGCTGAGCCTGGAGGCGGCGCGCCACCACGAGAACAGCTCGCGGG
GCGCGGTCGTGGGCGTGGGCGACGAGAGCCGCGCCCTGCCCGACGTCATGCAGGGCATGGTGCTCAGCTC
CATGCAGCACTTCAGCGAGGCCTTCCACCAGGTCCTGGGCGAGAAGCATAAGCGCGGCCACCTGGCCGAG
GCCGAGGGCCACAGGGACACTTGCGACGAAGACTCGGTGGCCGGCGAGTCGGACCGCATAGACGATGGCA
CTGTTAATGGCCGCGGCTGCTCCCCGGGCGAGTCGGCCTCGGGGGGCCTGTCCAAAAAGCTGCTGCTGGG
CAGCCCCAGCTCGCTGAGCCCCTTCTCTAAGCGCATCAAGCTCGAGAAGGAGTTCGACCTGCCCCCGGCC
GCGATGCCCAACACGGAGAACGTGTACTCGCAGTGGCTCGCCGGCTACGCGGCCTCCAGGCAGCTCAAAG
ATCCCTTCCTTAGCTTCGGAGACTCCAGACAATCGCCTTTTGCCTCCTCGTCGGAGCACTCCTCGGAGAA
CGGGAGCTTGCGCTTCTCCACACCGCCCGGGGAGCTGGACGGAGGGATCTCGGGGCGCAGCGGCACGGGA
AGTGGAGGGAGCACGCCCCATATTAGTGGTCCGGGCCCGGGCAGGCCCAGCTCAAAAGAGGGCAGACGCA
GCGACACTTGTTCTTCACACACCCCCATTCGGCGTAGTACCCAGAGAGCTCAAGATGTGTGGCAGTTTTC
GGATGGAAGCTCGAGAGCCCTTAAGTTCTGATTCGAAGATATCAAGCTTATCGATAATCAACCTCTGGAT
TACAAAATTTGTGAAAGATTGACTGGTATTCTTAACTATGTTGCTCCTTTTACGCTATGTGGATACGCTG
CTTTAATGCCTTTGTATCATGCTATTGCTTCCCGTATGGCTTTCATTTTCTCCTCCTTGTATAAATCCTG
GTTGCTGTCTCTTTATGAGGAGTTGTGGCCCGTTGTCAGGCAACGTGGCGTGGTGTGCACTGTGTTTGCT
GACGCAACCCCCACTGGTTGGGGCATTGCCACCACCTGTCAGCTCCTTTCCGGGACTTTCGCTTTCCCCC
TCCCTATTGCCACGGCGGAACTCATCGCCGCCTGCCTTGCCCGCTGCTGGACAGGGGCTCGGCTGTTGGG
CACTGACAATTCCGTGGTGTTGTCGGGGAAATCATCGTCCTTTCCTTGGCTGCTCGCCTGTGTTGCCACC
TGGATTCTGCGCGGGACGTCCTTCTGCTACGTCCCTTCGGCCCTCAATCCAGCGGACCTTCCTTCCCGCG
GCCTGCTGCCGGCTCTGCGGCCTCTTCCGCGTCTTCGCCTTCGCCCTCAGACGAGTCGGATCTCCCTTTG
GGCCGCCTCCCCGCATCGATACCGTCGACCTCGAGACCTAGAAAAACATGGAGCAATCACAAGTAGCAAT
ACAGCAGCTACCAATGCTGATTGTGCCTGGCTAGAAGCACAAGAGGAGGAGGAGGTGGGTTTTCCAGTCA
CACCTCAGGTACCTTTAAGACCAATGACTTACAAGGCAGCTGTAGATCTTAGCCACTTTTTAAAAGAAAA
GGGGGGACTGGAAGGGCTAATTCACTCCCAACGAAGACAAGATATCCTTGATCTGTGGATCTACCACACA
CAAGGCTACTTCCCTGATTGGCAGAACTACACACCAGGGCCAGGGATCAGATATCCACTGACCTTTGGAT
GGTGCTACAAGCTAGTACCAGTTGAGCAAGAGAAGGTAGAAGAAGCCAATGAAGGAGAGAACACCCGCTT
GTTACACCCTGTGAGCCTGCATGGGATGGATGACCCGGAGAGAGAAGTATTAGAGTGGAGGTTTGACAGC
CGCCTAGCATTTCATCACATGGCCCGAGAGCTGCATCCGGACTGTACTGGGTCTCTCTGGTTAGACCAGA
TCTGAGCCTGGGAGCTCTCTGGCTAACTAGGGAACCCACTGCTTAAGCCTCAATAAAGCTTGCCTTGAGT
GCTTCAAGTAGTGTGTGCCCGTCTGTTGTGTGACTCTGGTAACTAGAGATCCCTCAGACCCTTTTAGTCA
GTGTGGAAAATCTCTAGCAGGGCCCGTTTAAACCCGCTGATCAGCCTCGACTGTGCCTTCTAGTTGCCAG
CCATCTGTTGTTTGCCCCTCCCCCGTGCCTTCCTTGACCCTGGAAGGTGCCACTCCCACTGTCCTTTCCT
AATAAAATGAGGAAATTGCATCGCATTGTCTGAGTAGGTGTCATTCTATTCTGGGGGGTGGGGTGGGGCA
GGACAGCAAGGGGGAGGATTGGGAAGACAATAGCAGGCATGCTGGGGATGCGGTGGGCTCTATGGCTTCT
GAGGCGGAAAGAACCAGCTGGGGCTCTAGGGGGTATCCCC
[124 nt withheld, positions 4731-4854]
C
[91 nt withheld, positions 4856-4946]
A
[49 nt withheld, positions 4948-4996]
CCTTTGACGTTGGAGTCCACGTTCTTT
[37 nt withheld, positions 5024-5060]
ACCCTATCTCGGTCTATTCTTTTGATTTATAAGGGATTTTGCCGATTTCGGCCTATTGGTTAAAAAATGA
GCTGATTTAACAAAAATTTAACGCGAATTAATTCTGTGGAATGTGTGTCAGTTAGGGTGTGGAAAGTCCC
CAGGCTCCCCAGCAGGCAGAAGTATGCAAAGCATGCATCTCAATTAGTCAGCAACCAGGTGTGGAAAGTC
CCCAGGCTCCCCAGCAGGCAGAAGTATGCAAAGCATGCATCTCAATTAGTCAGCAACCATAGTCCCGCCC
CTAACTCCGCCCATCCCGCCCCTAACTCCGCCCAGTTCCGCCCATTCTCCGCCCCATGGCTGACTAATTT
TTTTTATTTATGCAGAGGCCGAGGCCGCCTCTGCCTCTGAGCTATTCCAGAAGTAGTGAGGAGGCTTTTT
TGGAGGCCTAGGCTTTTGCAAAAAGCTCCCGGGAGCTTGTATATCCATTTTCGGATCTGATCAGCACGTG
TTGACAATTAATCATCGGCATAGTATATCGGCATAGTATAATACGACAAGGTGAGGAACTAAACCATGGC
CAAGTTGACCAGTGCCGTTCCGGTGCTCACCGCGCGCGACGTCGCCGGAGCGGTCGAGTTCTGGACCGAC
CGGCTCGGGTTCTCCCGGGACTTCGTGGAGGACGACTTCGCCGGTGTGGTCCGGGACGACGTGACCCTGT
TCATCAGCGCGGTCCAGGACCAGGTGGTGCCGGACAACACCCTGGCCTGGGTGTGGGTGCGCGGCCTGGA
CGAGCTGTACGCCGAGTGGTCGGAGGTCGTGTCCACGAACTTCCGGGACGCCTCCGGGCCGGCCATGACC
GAGATCGGCGAGCAGCCGTGGGGGCGGGAGTTCGCCCTGCGCGACCCGGCCGGCAACTGCGTGCACTTCG
TGGCCGAGGAGCAGGACTGACACGTGCTACGAGATTTCGATTCCACCGCCGCCTTCTATGAAAGGTTGGG
CTTCGGAATCGTTTTCCGGGACGCCGGCTGGATGATCCTCCAGCGCGGGGATCTCATGCTGGAGTTCTTC
GCCCACCCCAACTTGTTTATTGCAGCTTATAATGGTTACAAATAAAGCAATAGCATCACAAATTTCACAA
ATAAAGCATTTTTTTCACTGCATTCTAGTTGTGGTTTGTCCAAACTCATCAATGTATCTTATCATGTCTG
TATACCGTCGACCTCTAGCTAGAGCTTGGCGTAATCATGGTCATAGCTGTTTCCTGTGTGAAATTGTTAT
CCGCTCACAATTCCACACAACATACGAGCCGGAAGCATAAAGTGTAAAGCCTGGGGTGCCTAATGAGTGA
GCTAACTCACATTAATTGCGTTGCGCTCACTGCCCGCTTTCCAGTCGGGAAACCTGTCGTGCCAGCTGCA
TTAATGAATCGGCCAACGCGCGGGGAGAGGCGGTTTGCGTATTGGGCGCTCTTCCGCTTCCTCGCTCACT
GACTCGCTGCGCTCGGTCGTTCGGCTGCGGCGAGCGGTATCAGCTCACTCAAAGGCGGTAATACGGTTAT
CCACAGAATCAGGGGATAACGCAGGAAAGAACATGTGAGCAAAAGGCCAGCAAAAGGCCAGGAACCGTAA
AAAGGCCGCGTTGCTGGCGTTTTTCCATAGGCTCCGCCCCCCTGACGAGCATCACAAAAATCGACGCTCA
AGTCAGAGGTGGCGAAACCCGACAGGACTATAAAGATACCAGGCGTTTCCCCCTGGAAGCTCCCTCGTGC
GCTCTCCTGTTCCGACCCTGCCGCTTACCGGATACCTGTCCGCCTTTCTCCCTTCGGGAAGCGTGGCGCT
TTCTCATAGCTCACGCTGTAGGTATCTCAGTTCGGTGTAGGTCGTTCGCTCCAAGCTGGGCTGTGTGCAC
GAACCCCCCGTTCAGCCCGACCGCTGCGCCTTATCCGGTAACTATCGTCTTGAGTCCAACCCGGTAAGAC
ACGACTTATCGCCACTGGCAGCAGCCACTGGTAACAGGATTAGCAGAGCGAGGTATGTAGGCGGTGCTAC
AGAGTTCTTGAAGTGGTGGCCTAACTACGGCTACACTAGAAGAACAGTATTTGGTATCTGCGCTCTGCTG
AAGCCAGTTACCTTCGGAAAAAGAGTTGGTAGCTCTTGATCCGGCAAACAAACCACCGCTGGTAGCGGTG
GTTTTTTTGTTTGCAAGCAGCAGATTACGCGCAGAAAAAAAGGATCTCAAGAAGATCCTTTGATCTTTTC
TACGGGGTCTGACGCTCAGTGGAACGAAAACTCACGTTAAGGGATTTTGGTCATGAGATTATCAAAAAGG
ATCTTCACCTAGATCCTTTTAAATTAAAAATGAAGTTTTAAATCAATCTAAAGTATATATGAGTAAACTT
GGTCTGACAGTTACCAATGCTTAATCAGTGAGGCACCTATCTCAGCGATCTGTCTATTTCGTTCATCCAT
AGTTGCCTGACTCCCCGTCGTGTAGATAACTACGATACGGGAGGGCTTACCATCTGGCCCCAGTGCTGCA
ATGATACCGCGAGACCCACGCTCACCGGCTCCAGATTTATCAGCAATAAACCAGCCAGCCGGAAGGGCCG
AGCGCAGAAGTGGTCCTGCAACTTTATCCGCCTCCATCCAGTCTATTAATTGTTGCCGGGAAGCTAGAGT
AAGTAGTTCGCCAGTTAATAGTTTGCGCAACGTTGTTGCCATTGCTACAGGCATCGTGGTGTCACGCTCG
TCGTTTGGTATGGCTTCATTCAGCTCCGGTTCCCAACGATCAAGGCGAGTTACATGATCCCCCATGTTGT
GCAAAAAAGCGGTTAGCTCCTTCGGTCCTCCGATCGTTGTCAGAAGTAAGTTGGCCGCAGTGTTATCACT
CATGGTTATGGCAGCACTGCATAATTCTCTTACTGTCATGCCATCCGTAAGATGCTTTTCTGTGACTGGT
GAGTACTCAACCAAGTCATTCTGAGAATAGTGTATGCGGCGACCGAGTTGCTCTTGCCCGGCGTCAATAC
GGGATAATACCGCGCCACATAGCAGAACTTTAAAAGTGCTCATCATTGGAAAACGTTCTTCGGGGCGAAA
ACTCTCAAGGATCTTACCGCTGTTGAGATCCAGTTCGATGTAACCCACTCGTGCACCCAACTGATCTTCA
GCATCTTTTACTTTCACCAGCGTTTCTGGGTGAGCAAAAACAGGAAGGCAAAATGCCGCAAAAAAGGGAA
TAAGGGCGACACGGAAATGTTGAATACTCATACTCTTCCTTTTTCAATATTATTGAAGCATTTATCAGGG
TTATTGTCTCATGAGCGGATACATATTTGAATGTATTTAGAAAAATAAACAAATAGGGGTTCCGCGCACA
TTTCCCCGAAAAGTGCCACCTGACGTCGACGGATCGGGAGATCTCCCGATCCCCTATGGTGCACTCTCAG
TACAATCTGCTCTGATGCCGCATAGTTAAGCCAGTATCTGCTCCCTGCTTGTGTGTTGGAGGTCGCTGAG
TAGTGCGCGAGCAAAATTTAAGCTACAACAAGGCAAGGCTTGACCGACAATTGCATGAAGAATCTGCTTA
GGGTTAGGCGTTTTGCGCTGCTTCGCGATGTACGGGCCAGATATACGCGTTGACATTGATTATTGACTAG
TTATTAATAGTAATCAATTACGGGGTCATTAGTTCATAGCCCATATATGGAGTTCCGCGTTACATAACTT
ACGGTAAATGGCCCGCCTGGCTGACCGCCCAACGACCCCCGCCCATTGACGTCAATAATGACGTATGTTC
CCATAGTAACGCCAATAGGGACTTTCCATTGACGTCAATGGGTGGAGTATTTACGGTAAACTGCCCACTT
GGCAGTACATCAAGTGTATCATATGCCAAGTACGCCCCCTATTGACGTCAATGACGGTAAATGGCCCGCC
TGGCATTATGCCCAGTACATGACCTTATGGGACTTTCCTACTTGGCAGTACATCTACGTATTAGTCATCG
CTATTACCATGGTGATGCGGTTTTGGCAGTACATCAATGGGCGTGGATAGCGGTTTGACTCACGGGGATT
TCCAAGTCTCCACCCCATTGACGTCAATGGGAGTTTGTTTTGGCACCAAAATCAACGGGACTTTCCAAAA
TGTCGTAACAACTCCGCCCCATTGACGCAAATGGGCGGTAGGCGTGTACGGTGGGAGGTCTATATAAGCA
GCGCGTTTTGCCTGTACTGGGTCTCTCTGGTTAGACCAGATCTGAGCCTGGGAGCTCTCTGGCTAACTAG
GGAACCCACTGCTTAAGCCTCAATAAAGCTTGCCTTGAGTGCTTCAAGTAGTGTGTGCCCGTCTGTTGTG
TGACTCTGGTAACTAGAGATCCCTCAGACCCTTTTAGTCAGTGTGGAAAATCTCTAGCAGTGGCGCCCGA
ACAGGGACTTGAAAGCGAAAGGGAAACCAGAGGAGCTCTCTCGACGCAGGACTCGGCTTGCTGAAGCGCG
CACGGCAAGAGGCGAGGGGCGGCGACTGGTGAGTACGCCAAAAATTTTGACTAGCGGAGGCTAGAAGGAG
AGAGATGGGTGCGAGAGCGTCAGTATTAAGCGGGGGAGAATTAGATCGCGATGGGAAAAAATTCGGTTAA
GGCCAGGGGGAAAGAAAAAATATAAATTAAAACATATAGTATGGGCAAGCAGGGAGCTAGAACGATTCGC
AGTTAATCCTGGCCTGTTAGAAACATCAGAAGGCTGTAGACAAATACTGGGACAGCTACAACCATCCCTT
CAGACAGGATCAGAAGAACTTAGATCATTATATAATACAGTAGCAACCCTCTATTGTGTGCATCAAAGGA
TAGAGATAAAAGACACCAAGGAAGCTTTAGACAAGATAGAGGAAGAGCAAAACAAAAGTAAGACCACCGC
ACAGCAAGCGGCCGCTGATCTTCAGACCTGGAGGAGGAGATATGAGGGACAATTGGAGAAGTGAATTATA
TAAATATAAAGTAGTAAAAATTGAACCATTAGGAGTAGCACCCACCAAGGCAAAGAGAAGAGTGGTGCAG
AGAGAAAAAAGAGCAGTGGGAATAGGAGCTTTGTTCCTTGGGTTCTTGGGAGCAGCAGGAAGCACTATGG
GCGCAGCGTCAATGACGCTGACGGTACAGGCCAGACAATTATTGTCTGGTATAGTGCAGCAGCAGAACAA
TTTGCTGAGGGCTATTGAGGCGCAACAGCATCTGTTGCAACTCACAGTCTGGGGCATCAAGCAGCTCCAG
GCAAGAATCCTGGCTGTGGAAAGATACCTAAAGGATCAACAGCTCCTGGGGATTTGGGGTTGCTCTGGAA
AACTCATTTGCACCACTGCTGTGCCTTGGAATGCTAGTTGGAGTAATAAATCTCTGGAACAGATTTGGAA
TCACACGACCTGGATGGAGTGGGACAGAGAAATTAACAATTACACAAGCTTAATACACTCCTTAATTGAA
GAATCGCAAAACCAGCAAGAAAAGAATGAACAAGAATTATTGGAATTAGATAAATGGGCAAGTTTGTGGA
ATTGGTTTAACATAACAAATTGGCTGTGGTATATAAAATTATTCATAATGATAGTAGGAGGCTTGGTAGG
TTTAAGAATAGTTTTTGCTGTACTTTCTATAGTGAATAGAGTTAGGCAGGGATATTCACCATTATCG
